Addgene plasmid #183443: pORANGE Tubb3-2xGFP KI
Purpose: GFP knock-in for beta3-tubulin-GFP (amino acid position: stop codon)
Depositing lab: Harold MacGillavry. Depositing organization: Utrecht University. Publication: Duplex Labeling and Manipulation of Neuronal Proteins Using Sequential CRISPR/Cas9 Gene Editing. Droogers WJ, Willems J, MacGillavry HD, de Jong APH. eNeuro. 2022 Jul 18;9(4):ENEURO.0056-22.2022. doi: 10.1523/ENEURO.0056-22.2022. PubMed 35851300.
Backbone
  Vector backbone: pORANGE
  Vector type: Mammalian Expression, CRISPR
Growth in bacteria
  Bacterial resistance: Ampicillin, 100 μg/mL
  Growth temperature: 37°C
  Growth strain: DH5alpha
  Copy number: High Copy
Gene/Insert
  Gene/Insert name: gRNA and 2xGFP donor
  gRNA/shRNA sequence: GCTGCGAGCAACTTCACTT
  Species: M. musculus (mouse), R. norvegicus (rat)
  Cloning method: Restriction Enzyme; 5′ cloning site unknown (unknown if destroyed)
  Sequencing primers: 5′ aaggctgttagagagataattggaa; 3′ cgggccatttaccgtaagtt
Terms and licenses: Academic/Nonprofit Terms; Industry Terms: Not Available to Industry
Depositor comments: Please visit https://www.biorxiv.org/content/10.1101/2022.01.02.474730v1 for bioRxiv preprint.
How to cite: pORANGE Tubb3-2xGFP KI was a gift from Harold MacGillavry (Addgene plasmid # 183443 ; http://n2t.net/addgene:183443 ; RRID:Addgene_183443)
