[The description below was written by a language model from this plasmid's Addgene catalogue record and pLannotate feature annotations shown in this document.]
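Description:
pORANGE Tubb3-2xGFP KI is a single-plasmid CRISPR/Cas9 knock-in construct built on the pORANGE backbone. It is designed to tag endogenous beta3-tubulin (Tubb3) with GFP in mouse or rat cells, with insertion targeted at the stop codon so that the tag sits at the C-terminus of the protein. In bacteria it is maintained as a high-copy plasmid through a ColE1/pUC-type origin and selected with ampicillin via the bla gene. An f1 origin is present, along with small bom and rop fragments left over from the backbone. A single AAV2 ITR is annotated downstream of the Cas9 cassette. Only one ITR is detected, so the record does not support describing this as a packageable AAV genome.

The plasmid combines three functional modules. A human U6 promoter drives a Tubb3-targeting guide fused to the S. pyogenes gRNA scaffold; a second, partial scaffold fragment is annotated just after it. Next comes the donor, two tandem EGFP coding sequences with no promoter of their own, so fluorescence depends on in-frame integration into the Tubb3 locus and expression from the endogenous gene. The feature table does not annotate what flanks the donor, so how it is released or integrated cannot be read from the record. The third module is full-length SpCas9, annotated as contiguous N- and C-terminal portions and preceded by an HA epitope tag fragment. It is expressed from a CMV enhancer/chicken β-actin promoter with a hybrid intron and terminated by a bGH polyadenylation signal.

The associated work concerns duplex labelling and manipulation of neuronal proteins by sequential CRISPR/Cas9 editing. Doubling the GFP presumably increases signal from the endogenously expressed protein, though the record does not say so.
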