Features (pLannotate 1.2.2; 20 found; start..end, strand, type, name):
     39..279     +  promoter       U6 promoter: RNA polymerase III promoter for human U6 snRNA
    307..382     +  misc_RNA       gRNA scaffold: guide RNA scaffold for the Streptococcus pyogenes CRISPR/Cas9 system
    389..432     +  misc_RNA       gRNA scaffold (fragment): guide RNA scaffold for the Streptococcus pyogenes CRISPR/Cas9 system
    509..1225    +  CDS            EGFP: the original enhanced GFP (Yang et al., 1996) mammalian codon-optimized
   1302..2018    +  CDS            EGFP: the original enhanced GFP (Yang et al., 1996) mammalian codon-optimized
   2076..2361    +  enhancer       CMV enhancer: human cytomegalovirus immediate early enhancer; contains an 18-bp deletion relative to the standard CMV enhancer
   2363..2640    +  promoter       chicken β-actin promoter: No description available
   2641..2868    +  intron         hybrid intron: hybrid between chicken β-actin (CBA) and minute virus of mice (MMV) introns (Gray et al., 2011)
   2889..2916    +  CDS            3xHA (fragment): three tandem HA epitope tags
   2949..4550    +  CDS            Cas9(N): N-terminal portion of Streptococcus pyogenes Cas9 (Zetsche et al., 2015)
   4551..7049    +  CDS            Cas9(C): C-terminal portion of Streptococcus pyogenes Cas9 (Zetsche et al., 2015)
   7119..7230    +  polyA_signal   bGH poly(A) signal: bovine growth hormone polyadenylation signal
   7335..7475    +  repeat_region  AAV2 ITR: inverted terminal repeat of adeno-associated virus serotype 2 inverted
   7480..7531    -  misc_feature   bom (fragment): basis of mobility region from pBR322
   7550..8005    +  rep_origin     f1 ori (sequence partly withheld): f1 bacteriophage origin of replication; arrow indicates direction of (+) strand synthesis
   8006..8055    -  misc_feature   bom (fragment): basis of mobility region from pBR322
   8157..8192    -  CDS            rop (fragment): Rop protein, which maintains plasmids at low copy number; rop
   8287..8391    +  promoter       AmpR promoter: bla
   8392..9252    +  CDS            AmpR: β-lactamase; bla; confers resistance to ampicillin, carbenicillin, and related antibiotics
   9423..10011   +  rep_origin     ori: high-copy-number ColE1/pMB1/pBR322/pUC origin of replication
>Addgene plasmid #183443 | pORANGE Tubb3-2xGFP KI | addgene full sequence | sequence record 360243 | Addgene NGS Result
ACGGTTCCTGGCCTTTTGCTGGCCTTTTGCTCACATGTGAGGGCCTATTTCCCATGATTCCTTCATATTT
GCATATACGATACAAGGCTGTTAGAGAGATAATTGGAATTAATTTGACTGTAAACACAAAGATATTAGTA
CAAAATACGTGACGTAGAAAGTAATAATTTCTTGGGTAGTTTGCAGTTTTAAAATTATGTTTTAAAATGG
ACTATCATATGCTTACCGTAACTTGAAAGTATTTCGATTTCTTGGCTTTATATATCTTGTGGAAAGGACG
AAACACCGCTGCGAGCAACTTCACTTGTTTTAGAGCTAGAAATAGCAAGTTAAAATAAGGCTAGTCCGTT
ATCAACTTGAAAAAGTGGCACCGAGTCGGTGCTTTTTTGTTTTAGAGCTAGAAATAGCAAGTTAAAATAA
GGCTAGTCCGTTTTTAGCGCGTGCGCCAATTCTGCAGACAAATGGCTCTAGAAGCTTGCTGCGAGCAACT
TCACTTGGGGGATCAGGCGTGAGCAAGGGCGAGGAGCTGTTCACCGGGGTGGTGCCCATCCTGGTCGAGC
TGGACGGCGACGTAAACGGCCACAAGTTCAGCGTGTCCGGCGAGGGCGAGGGCGATGCCACCTACGGCAA
GCTGACCCTGAAGTTCATCTGCACCACCGGCAAGCTGCCCGTGCCCTGGCCCACCCTCGTGACCACCCTG
ACCTACGGCGTGCAGTGCTTCAGCCGCTACCCCGACCACATGAAGCAGCACGACTTCTTCAAGTCCGCCA
TGCCCGAAGGCTACGTCCAGGAGCGCACCATCTTCTTCAAGGACGACGGCAACTACAAGACCCGCGCCGA
GGTGAAGTTCGAGGGCGACACCCTGGTGAACCGCATCGAGCTGAAGGGCATCGACTTCAAGGAGGACGGC
AACATCCTGGGGCACAAGCTGGAGTACAACTACAACAGCCACAACGTCTATATCATGGCCGACAAGCAGA
AGAACGGCATCAAGGTGAACTTCAAGATCCGCCACAACATCGAGGACGGCAGCGTGCAGCTCGCCGACCA
CTACCAGCAGAACACCCCCATCGGCGACGGCCCCGTGCTGCTGCCCGACAACCACTACCTGAGCACCCAG
TCCGCCCTGAGCAAAGACCCCAACGAGAAGCGCGATCACATGGTCCTGCTGGAGTTCGTGACCGCCGCCG
GGATCACTCTCGGCATGGACGAGCTGTACAAGTAATGTGCTGCGAGCAACTTCACTTGGGCTCGAGGATC
CTAGAAGCTTGCTGCGAGCAACTTCACTTGGGGGATCAGGCGTGAGCAAGGGCGAGGAGCTGTTCACCGG
GGTGGTGCCCATCCTGGTCGAGCTGGACGGCGACGTAAACGGCCACAAGTTCAGCGTGTCCGGCGAGGGC
GAGGGCGATGCCACCTACGGCAAGCTGACCCTGAAGTTCATCTGCACCACCGGCAAGCTGCCCGTGCCCT
GGCCCACCCTCGTGACCACCCTGACCTACGGCGTGCAGTGCTTCAGCCGCTACCCCGACCACATGAAGCA
GCACGACTTCTTCAAGTCCGCCATGCCCGAAGGCTACGTCCAGGAGCGCACCATCTTCTTCAAGGACGAC
GGCAACTACAAGACCCGCGCCGAGGTGAAGTTCGAGGGCGACACCCTGGTGAACCGCATCGAGCTGAAGG
GCATCGACTTCAAGGAGGACGGCAACATCCTGGGGCACAAGCTGGAGTACAACTACAACAGCCACAACGT
CTATATCATGGCCGACAAGCAGAAGAACGGCATCAAGGTGAACTTCAAGATCCGCCACAACATCGAGGAC
GGCAGCGTGCAGCTCGCCGACCACTACCAGCAGAACACCCCCATCGGCGACGGCCCCGTGCTGCTGCCCG
ACAACCACTACCTGAGCACCCAGTCCGCCCTGAGCAAAGACCCCAACGAGAAGCGCGATCACATGGTCCT
GCTGGAGTTCGTGACCGCCGCCGGGATCACTCTCGGCATGGACGAGCTGTACAAGTAATGTGCTGCGAGC
AACTTCACTTGGGCTCGAGGATCCTAGGACGCGTCCAGAGGTACCCGTTACATAACTTACGGTAAATGGC
CCGCCTGGCTGACCGCCCAACGACCCCCGCCCATTGACGTCAATAGTAACGCCAATAGGGACTTTCCATT
GACGTCAATGGGTGGAGTATTTACGGTAAACTGCCCACTTGGCAGTACATCAAGTGTATCATATGCCAAG
TACGCCCCCTATTGACGTCAATGACGGTAAATGGCCCGCCTGGCATTGTGCCCAGTACATGACCTTATGG
GACTTTCCTACTTGGCAGTACATCTACGTATTAGTCATCGCTATTACCATGGTCGAGGTGAGCCCCACGT
TCTGCTTCACTCTCCCCATCTCCCCCCCCTCCCCACCCCCAATTTTGTATTTATTTATTTTTTAATTATT
TTGTGCAGCGATGGGGGCGGGGGGGGGGGGGGGGCGCGCGCCRGGSGGGGSGGGGSGGGGSGRGGGGSGG
GGSGGGGSGRGGCGGRGAGGKGCGGCGGCAGCCAATCAGAGCGGCGCGCTCCGAAAGTTTCCTTTTATGG
CGAGGCGGCGGCGGCGGCGGCCCTATAAAAAGCGAAGCGCGCGGCGGGCGGGAGTCGCTGCGCGCTGCCT
TCGCCCCGTGCCCCGCTCCGCCGCCGCCTCGCGCCGCCCGCCCCGGCTCTGACTGACCGCGTTACTCCCA
CAGGTGAGCGGGCGGGACGGCCCTTCTCCTCCGGGCTGTAATTAGCTGAGCAAGAGGTAAGGGTTTAAGG
GATGGTTGGTTGGTGGGGTATTAATGTTTAATTACCTGGAGCACCTGCCTGAAATCACTTTTTTTCAGGT
TGGACCGGTGCCACCATGTACCCATACGATGTTCCAGATTACGCTTCGCCGAAGAAAAAGCGCAAGGTCG
AAGCGTCCGACAAGAAGTACAGCATCGGCCTGGACATCGGCACCAACTCTGTGGGCTGGGCCGTGATCAC
CGACGAGTACAAGGTGCCCAGCAAGAAATTCAAGGTGCTGGGCAACACCGACCGGCACAGCATCAAGAAG
AACCTGATCGGAGCCCTGCTGTTCGACAGCGGCGAAACAGCCGAGGCCACCCGGCTGAAGAGAACCGCCA
GAAGAAGATACACCAGACGGAAGAACCGGATCTGCTATCTGCAAGAGATCTTCAGCAACGAGATGGCCAA
GGTGGACGACAGCTTCTTCCACAGACTGGAAGAGTCCTTCCTGGTGGAAGAGGATAAGAAGCACGAGCGG
CACCCCATCTTCGGCAACATCGTGGACGAGGTGGCCTACCACGAGAAGTACCCCACCATCTACCACCTGA
GAAAGAAACTGGTGGACAGCACCGACAAGGCCGACCTGCGGCTGATCTATCTGGCCCTGGCCCACATGAT
CAAGTTCCGGGGCCACTTCCTGATCGAGGGCGACCTGAACCCCGACAACAGCGACGTGGACAAGCTGTTC
ATCCAGCTGGTGCAGACCTACAACCAGCTGTTCGAGGAAAACCCCATCAACGCCAGCGGCGTGGACGCCA
AGGCCATCCTGTCTGCCAGACTGAGCAAGAGCAGACGGCTGGAAAATCTGATCGCCCAGCTGCCCGGCGA
GAAGAAGAATGGCCTGTTCGGAAACCTGATTGCCCTGAGCCTGGGCCTGACCCCCAACTTCAAGAGCAAC
TTCGACCTGGCCGAGGATGCCAAACTGCAGCTGAGCAAGGACACCTACGACGACGACCTGGACAACCTGC
TGGCCCAGATCGGCGACCAGTACGCCGACCTGTTTCTGGCCGCCAAGAACCTGTCCGACGCCATCCTGCT
GAGCGACATCCTGAGAGTGAACACCGAGATCACCAAGGCCCCCCTGAGCGCCTCTATGATCAAGAGATAC
GACGAGCACCACCAGGACCTGACCCTGCTGAAAGCTCTCGTGCGGCAGCAGCTGCCTGAGAAGTACAAAG
AGATTTTCTTCGACCAGAGCAAGAACGGCTACGCCGGCTACATTGACGGCGGAGCCAGCCAGGAAGAGTT
CTACAAGTTCATCAAGCCCATCCTGGAAAAGATGGACGGCACCGAGGAACTGCTCGTGAAGCTGAACAGA
GAGGACCTGCTGCGGAAGCAGCGGACCTTCGACAACGGCAGCATCCCCCACCAGATCCACCTGGGAGAGC
TGCACGCCATTCTGCGGCGGCAGGAAGATTTTTACCCATTCCTGAAGGACAACCGGGAAAAGATCGAGAA
GATCCTGACCTTCCGCATCCCCTACTACGTGGGCCCTCTGGCCAGGGGAAACAGCAGATTCGCCTGGATG
ACCAGAAAGAGCGAGGAAACCATCACCCCCTGGAACTTCGAGGAAGTGGTGGACAAGGGCGCTTCCGCCC
AGAGCTTCATCGAGCGGATGACCAACTTCGATAAGAACCTGCCCAACGAGAAGGTGCTGCCCAAGCACAG
CCTGCTGTACGAGTACTTCACCGTGTATAACGAGCTGACCAAAGTGAAATACGTGACCGAGGGAATGAGA
AAGCCCGCCTTCCTGAGCGGCGAGCAGAAAAAGGCCATCGTGGACCTGCTGTTCAAGACCAACCGGAAAG
TGACCGTGAAGCAGCTGAAAGAGGACTACTTCAAGAAAATCGAGTGCTTCGACTCCGTGGAAATCTCCGG
CGTGGAAGATCGGTTCAACGCCTCCCTGGGCACATACCACGATCTGCTGAAAATTATCAAGGACAAGGAC
TTCCTGGACAATGAGGAAAACGAGGACATTCTGGAAGATATCGTGCTGACCCTGACACTGTTTGAGGACA
GAGAGATGATCGAGGAACGGCTGAAAACCTATGCCCACCTGTTCGACGACAAAGTGATGAAGCAGCTGAA
GCGGCGGAGATACACCGGCTGGGGCAGGCTGAGCCGGAAGCTGATCAACGGCATCCGGGACAAGCAGTCC
GGCAAGACAATCCTGGATTTCCTGAAGTCCGACGGCTTCGCCAACAGAAACTTCATGCAGCTGATCCACG
ACGACAGCCTGACCTTTAAAGAGGACATCCAGAAAGCCCAGGTGTCCGGCCAGGGCGATAGCCTGCACGA
GCACATTGCCAATCTGGCCGGCAGCCCCGCCATTAAGAAGGGCATCCTGCAGACAGTGAAGGTGGTGGAC
GAGCTCGTGAAAGTGATGGGCCGGCACAAGCCCGAGAACATCGTGATCGAAATGGCCAGAGAGAACCAGA
CCACCCAGAAGGGACAGAAGAACAGCCGCGAGAGAATGAAGCGGATCGAAGAGGGCATCAAAGAGCTGGG
CAGCCAGATCCTGAAAGAACACCCCGTGGAAAACACCCAGCTGCAGAACGAGAAGCTGTACCTGTACTAC
CTGCAGAATGGGCGGGATATGTACGTGGACCAGGAACTGGACATCAACCGGCTGTCCGACTACGATGTGG
ACCATATCGTGCCTCAGAGCTTTCTGAAGGACGACTCCATCGACAACAAGGTGCTGACCAGAAGCGACAA
GAACCGGGGCAAGAGCGACAACGTGCCCTCCGAAGAGGTCGTGAAGAAGATGAAGAACTACTGGCGGCAG
CTGCTGAACGCCAAGCTGATTACCCAGAGAAAGTTCGACAATCTGACCAAGGCCGAGAGAGGCGGCCTGA
GCGAACTGGATAAGGCCGGCTTCATCAAGAGACAGCTGGTGGAAACCCGGCAGATCACAAAGCACGTGGC
ACAGATCCTGGACTCCCGGATGAACACTAAGTACGACGAGAATGACAAGCTGATCCGGGAAGTGAAAGTG
ATCACCCTGAAGTCCAAGCTGGTGTCCGATTTCCGGAAGGATTTCCAGTTTTACAAAGTGCGCGAGATCA
ACAACTACCACCACGCCCACGACGCCTACCTGAACGCCGTCGTGGGAACCGCCCTGATCAAAAAGTACCC
TAAGCTGGAAAGCGAGTTCGTGTACGGCGACTACAAGGTGTACGACGTGCGGAAGATGATCGCCAAGAGC
GAGCAGGAAATCGGCAAGGCTACCGCCAAGTACTTCTTCTACAGCAACATCATGAACTTTTTCAAGACCG
AGATTACCCTGGCCAACGGCGAGATCCGGAAGCGGCCTCTGATCGAGACAAACGGCGAAACCGGGGAGAT
CGTGTGGGATAAGGGCCGGGATTTTGCCACCGTGCGGAAAGTGCTGAGCATGCCCCAAGTGAATATCGTG
AAAAAGACCGAGGTGCAGACAGGCGGCTTCAGCAAAGAGTCTATCCTGCCCAAGAGGAACAGCGATAAGC
TGATCGCCAGAAAGAAGGACTGGGACCCTAAGAAGTACGGCGGCTTCGACAGCCCCACCGTGGCCTATTC
TGTGCTGGTGGTGGCCAAAGTGGAAAAGGGCAAGTCCAAGAAACTGAAGAGTGTGAAAGAGCTGCTGGGG
ATCACCATCATGGAAAGAAGCAGCTTCGAGAAGAATCCCATCGACTTTCTGGAAGCCAAGGGCTACAAAG
AAGTGAAAAAGGACCTGATCATCAAGCTGCCTAAGTACTCCCTGTTCGAGCTGGAAAACGGCCGGAAGAG
AATGCTGGCCTCTGCCGGCGAACTGCAGAAGGGAAACGAACTGGCCCTGCCCTCCAAATATGTGAACTTC
CTGTACCTGGCCAGCCACTATGAGAAGCTGAAGGGCTCCCCCGAGGATAATGAGCAGAAACAGCTGTTTG
TGGAACAGCACAAGCACTACCTGGACGAGATCATCGAGCAGATCAGCGAGTTCTCCAAGAGAGTGATCCT
GGCCGACGCTAATCTGGACAAAGTGCTGTCCGCCTACAACAAGCACCGGGATAAGCCCATCAGAGAGCAG
GCCGAGAATATCATCCACCTGTTTACCCTGACCAATCTGGGAGCCCCTGCCGCCTTCAAGTACTTTGACA
CCACCATCGACCGGAAGAGGTACACCAGCACCAAAGAGGTGCTGGACGCCACCCTGATCCACCAGAGCAT
CACCGGCCTGTACGAGACACGGATCGACCTGTCTCAGCTGGGAGGCGACAGCCCCAAGAAGAAGAGAAAG
GTGGAGGCCAGCTAAGAATTCTAACTAGAGCTCGCTGATCAGCCTCGACTGTGCCTTCTAGTTGCCAGCC
ATCTGTTGTTTGCCCCTCCCCCGTGCCTTCCTTGACCCTGGAAGGTGCCACTCCCACTGTCCTTTCCTAA
TAAAATGAGGAAATTGCATCGCATTGTCTGAGTAGGTGTCATTCTATTCTGGGGGGTGGGGTGGGGCAGG
ACAGCAAGGGGGAGGATTGGGAAGAGAATAGCAGGCATGCTGGGGAGCGGCCGCAGGAACCCCTAGTGAT
GGAGTTGGCCACTCCCTCTCTGCGCGCTCGCTCGCTCACTGAGGCCGGGCGACCAAAGGTCGCCCGACGC
CCGGGCTTTGCCCGGGCGGCCTCAGTGAGCGAGCGAGCGCGCAGCTGCCTGCAGGGGCGCCTGATGCGGT
ATTTTCTCCTTACGCATCTGTGCGGTATTTCACACCGCATA
[95 nt withheld, positions 7532-7626]
T
[46 nt withheld, positions 7628-7673]
C
[141 nt withheld, positions 7675-7815]
CCTTTGACGTTGGAGTCCACGTTCTTT
[37 nt withheld, positions 7843-7879]
ACTCTATCTCGGGCTATTCTTTTGATTTATAAGGGATTTTGCCGATTTCGGTCTATTGGTTAAAAAATGA
GCTGATTTAACAAAAATTTAACGCGAATTTTAACAAAATATTAACGTTTACAATTTTATGGTGCACTCTC
AGTACAATCTGCTCTGATGCCGCATAGTTAAGCCAGCCCCGACACCCGCCAACACCCGCTGACGCGCCCT
GACGGGCTTGTCTGCTCCCGGCATCCGCTTACAGACAAGCTGTGACCGTCTCCGGGAGCTGCATGTGTCA
GAGGTTTTCACCGTCATCACCGAAACGCGCGAGACGAAAGGGCCTCGTGATACGCCTATTTTTATAGGTT
AATGTCATGATAATAATGGTTTCTTAGACGTCAGGTGGCACTTTTCGGGGAAATGTGCGCGGAACCCCTA
TTTGTTTATTTTTCTAAATACATTCAAATATGTATCCGCTCATGAGACAATAACCCTGATAAATGCTTCA
ATAATATTGAAAAAGGAAGAGTATGAGTATTCAACATTTCCGTGTCGCCCTTATTCCCTTTTTTGCGGCA
TTTTGCCTTCCTGTTTTTGCTCACCCAGAAACGCTGGTGAAAGTAAAAGATGCTGAAGATCAGTTGGGTG
CACGAGTGGGTTACATCGAACTGGATCTCAACAGCGGTAAGATCCTTGAGAGTTTTCGCCCCGAAGAACG
TTTTCCAATGATGAGCACTTTTAAAGTTCTGCTATGTGGCGCGGTATTATCCCGTATTGACGCCGGGCAA
GAGCAACTCGGTCGCCGCATACACTATTCTCAGAATGACTTGGTTGAGTACTCACCAGTCACAGAAAAGC
ATCTTACGGATGGCATGACAGTAAGAGAATTATGCAGTGCTGCCATAACCATGAGTGATAACACTGCGGC
CAACTTACTTCTGACAACGATCGGAGGACCGAAGGAGCTAACCGCTTTTTTGCACAACATGGGGGATCAT
GTAACTCGCCTTGATCGTTGGGAACCGGAGCTGAATGAAGCCATACCAAACGACGAGCGTGACACCACGA
TGCCTGTAGCAATGGCAACAACGTTGCGCAAACTATTAACTGGCGAACTACTTACTCTAGCTTCCCGGCA
ACAATTAATAGACTGGATGGAGGCGGATAAAGTTGCAGGACCACTTCTGCGCTCGGCCCTTCCGGCTGGC
TGGTTTATTGCTGATAAATCTGGAGCCGGTGAGCGTGGAAGCCGCGGTATCATTGCAGCACTGGGGCCAG
ATGGTAAGCCCTCCCGTATCGTAGTTATCTACACGACGGGGAGTCAGGCAACTATGGATGAACGAAATAG
ACAGATCGCTGAGATAGGTGCCTCACTGATTAAGCATTGGTAACTGTCAGACCAAGTTTACTCATATATA
CTTTAGATTGATTTAAAACTTCATTTTTAATTTAAAAGGATCTAGGTGAAGATCCTTTTTGATAATCTCA
TGACCAAAATCCCTTAACGTGAGTTTTCGTTCCACTGAGCGTCAGACCCCGTAGAAAAGATCAAAGGATC
TTCTTGAGATCCTTTTTTTCTGCGCGTAATCTGCTGCTTGCAAACAAAAAAACCACCGCTACCAGCGGTG
GTTTGTTTGCCGGATCAAGAGCTACCAACTCTTTTTCCGAAGGTAACTGGCTTCAGCAGAGCGCAGATAC
CAAATACTGTTCTTCTAGTGTAGCCGTAGTTAGGCCACCACTTCAAGAACTCTGTAGCACCGCCTACATA
CCTCGCTCTGCTAATCCTGTTACCAGTGGCTGCTGCCAGTGGCGATAAGTCGTGTCTTACCGGGTTGGAC
TCAAGACGATAGTTACCGGATAAGGCGCAGCGGTCGGGCTGAACGGGGGGTTCGTGCACACAGCCCAGCT
TGGAGCGAACGACCTACACCGAACTGAGATACCTACAGCGTGAGCTATGAGAAAGCGCCACGCTTCCCGA
AGGGAGAAAGGCGGACAGGTATCCGGTAAGCGGCAGGGTCGGAACAGGAGAGCGCACGAGGGAGCTTCCA
GGGGGAAACGCCTGGTATCTTTATAGTCCTGTCGGGTTTCGCCACCTCTGACTTGAGCGTCGATTTTTGT
GATGCTCGTCAGGGGGGCGGAGCCTATGGAAAAACGCCAGCAACGCGGCCTTTTT
